Addgene plasmid #74169: pAIP hIL4 co
Purpose: Lentiviral vector for expression of human codon optimized IL4 with puromycin resistance.
Depositing lab: Jeremy Luban. Depositing organization: University of Massachusetts, Worcester. Publication: Intron-containing RNA from the HIV-1 provirus activates type I interferon and inflammatory cytokines. McCauley SM, Kim K, Nowosielska A, Dauphin A, Yurkovetskiy L, Diehl WE, Luban J. Nat Commun. 2018 Dec 13;9(1):5305. doi: 10.1038/s41467-018-07753-2. PubMed 30546110.
Backbone
  Vector backbone: pAIP
  Backbone size w/o insert (bp): 7826
  Total vector size (bp): 8242
  Vector type: Mammalian Expression, Lentiviral
  Selectable markers: Puromycin
Growth in bacteria
  Bacterial resistance: Ampicillin, 100 μg/mL
  Growth temperature: 37°C
  Growth strain: NEB Stable
  Copy number: High Copy
Gene/Insert
  Gene/Insert name: IL4
  Species: H. sapiens (human)
  Insert size (bp): 416
  Entrez Gene: IL4 (a.k.a. BCGF-1, BCGF1, BSF-1, BSF1, IL-4)
Terms and licenses: Academic/Nonprofit Terms; Industry Terms: Not Available to Industry
How to cite: pAIP hIL4 co was a gift from Jeremy Luban (Addgene plasmid # 74169 ; http://n2t.net/addgene:74169 ; RRID:Addgene_74169)
