[The description below was written by a language model from this plasmid's Addgene catalogue record and pLannotate feature annotations shown in this document.]
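Description:
pAIP hIL4 co is an HIV-1-based lentiviral transfer vector built on the pAIP backbone for stable expression of a codon-optimized human interleukin-4 (IL4) coding sequence in mammalian cells, with puromycin selection of transduced cells. The plasmid totals 8,242 bp and is propagated in bacteria as a high-copy plasmid through a ColE1/pUC-type origin, with ampicillin resistance provided by β-lactamase under its own promoter.

Genomic vector RNA is produced in packaging cells from a CMV enhancer/promoter placed directly upstream of a truncated HIV-1 5' LTR, an arrangement that generally makes transcription of the vector genome independent of Tat. Downstream lie the Ψ packaging signal with an adjoining gag fragment, the Rev response element for Rev-dependent nuclear export of the unspliced RNA, and the cPPT/CTS, which aids nuclear import and transduction efficiency. The internal expression cassette is driven by the spleen focus-forming virus (SFFV) LTR promoter, which is commonly chosen for strong activity in haematopoietic cells. It produces a single bicistronic transcript: IL4 is translated cap-dependently, and an EMCV IRES directs translation of puromycin N-acetyltransferase, linking drug resistance to cytokine expression. A WPRE follows to enhance transcript stability and expression, then a nef fragment and a truncated 3' LTR. An SV40 enhancer/early promoter element and a fragment of the pBR322 bom region are also annotated in the backbone.

The catalogue lists the insert as 416 bp, whereas the annotated IL4 coding region spans about 459 bp; the record does not explain this difference. The record supports use for generating cells that stably express human IL4.
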