Features (pLannotate 1.2.2; 20 found; start..end, strand, type, name):
     31..83      -  misc_feature   bom (fragment): basis of mobility region from pBR322
    245..574     +  promoter       SV40 promoter: SV40 enhancer and early promoter
    582..961     +  enhancer       CMV enhancer: human cytomegalovirus immediate early enhancer
    962..1161    +  promoter       CMV promoter: human cytomegalovirus (CMV) immediate early promoter
   1179..1359    +  LTR            5' LTR (truncated): truncated 5' long terminal repeat (LTR) from HIV-1
   1406..1531    +  misc_feature   HIV-1 Ψ: packaging signal of human immunodeficiency virus type 1
   1515..1853    +  CDS            HIV-1 gag (fragment): gag protein from human immunodeficiency virus 1; gag
   2028..2261    +  misc_feature   RRE: The Rev response element (RRE) of HIV-1 allows for Rev-dependent mRNA export from the nucleus to the cytoplasm.
   2638..2738    +  CDS            Rev (fragment): human immunodeficiency virus 1 (HIV-1) Rev protein; rev; enhances nuclear export of unspliced and incompletely spliced viral mRNAs
   2788..2905    +  misc_feature   cPPT/CTS: central polypurine tract and central termination sequence of HIV-1
   3042..3449    +  promoter       SFFV promoter: spleen focus-forming virus long terminal repeat (LTR) promoter
   3476..3934    +  CDS            IL4 (sequence withheld): IL4_HUMAN - Experimental evidence at protein level: Swiss-Prot protein existence level 1. Participates in at least several B-cell activation processes as well as of other cell types (PubMed:3016727). It is a costimulator of DNA-synthesis. It induces the expression of class II MHC molecules on resting B-cells. It enhances both secretion and cell surface expression of IgE and IgG1. It also regulates the expression of the low affinity Fc receptor for IgE (CD23) on both lymphocytes and monocytes. Positively regulates IL31RA expression in macrophages (By similarity). Stimulates autophagy in dendrit
   3946..4518    +  misc_feature   IRES: internal ribosome entry site (IRES) of the encephalomyocarditis virus (EMCV)
   4524..5123    +  CDS            PuroR: puromycin N-acetyltransferase; pac from Streptomyces alboniger; confers resistance to puromycin
   5133..5721    +  misc_feature   WPRE: woodchuck hepatitis virus posttranscriptional regulatory element
   5732..6232    +  CDS            nef (fragment): NEF_HV1LA - Experimental evidence at protein level: Swiss-Prot protein existence level 1. Extracellular Nef protein targets CD4(+) T-lymphocytes for apoptosis by interacting with CXCR4 surface receptors. From Human immunodeficiency virus type 1 group M subtype B (isolate Lai) (HIV-1).
   6239..6419    +  LTR            5' LTR (truncated): truncated 5' long terminal repeat (LTR) from HIV-1
   6490..7078    -  rep_origin     ori: high-copy-number ColE1/pMB1/pBR322/pUC origin of replication
   7249..8109    -  CDS            AmpR: β-lactamase; bla; confers resistance to ampicillin, carbenicillin, and related antibiotics
   8110..8214    -  promoter       AmpR promoter: bla
>Addgene plasmid #74169 | pAIP hIL4 co | depositor full sequence | sequence record 139215 | pAIP hIL4 co sequence 8242 bps
GTCGACGGATCGGGAGATCTCCCGATCCCCTATGGTGCACTCTCAGTACAATCTGCTCTGATGCCGCATA
GTTAAGCCAGTATCTGCTCCCTGCTTGTGTGTTGGAGGTCGCTGAGTAGTGCGCGAGCAAAATTTAAGCT
ACAACAAGGCAAGGCTTGACCGACAATTGCATGAAGAATCTGCTTAGGGTTAGGCGTTTTGCGCTGCTTC
GCGATGTACGGGCCAGATATACGCGCTGTGGAATGTGTGTCAGTTAGGGTGTGGAAAGTCCCCAGGCTCC
CCAGCAGGCAGAAGTATGCAAAGCATGCATCTCAATTAGTCAGCAACCAGGTGTGGAAAGTCCCCAGGCT
CCCCAGCAGGCAGAAGTATGCAAAGCATGCATCTCAATTAGTCAGCAACCATAGTCCCGCCCCTAACTCC
GCCCATCCCGCCCCTAACTCCGCCCAGTTCCGCCCATTCTCCGCCCCATGGCTGACTAATTTTTTTTATT
TATGCAGAGGCCGAGGCCGCCTCTGCCTCTGAGCTATTCCAGAAGTAGTGAGGAGGCTTTTTTGGAGGCC
TAGGCTTTTGCAAAAAGCTTTGACATTGATTATTGACTAGTTATTAATAGTAATCAATTACGGGGTCATT
AGTTCATAGCCCATATATGGAGTTCCGCGTTACATAACTTACGGTAAATGGCCCGCCTGGCTGACCGCCC
AACGACCCCCGCCCATTGACGTCAATAATGACGTATGTTCCCATAGTAACGCCAATAGGGACTTTCCATT
GACGTCAATGGGTGGAGTATTTACGGTAAACTGCCCACTTGGCAGTACATCAAGTGTATCATATGCCAAG
TACGCCCCCTATTGACGTCAATGACGGTAAATGGCCCGCCTGGCATTATGCCCAGTACATGACCTTATGG
GACTTTCCTACTTGGCAGTACATCTACGTATTAGTCATCGCTATTACCATGGTGATGCGGTTTTGGCAGT
ACATCAATGGGCGTGGATAGCGGTTTGACTCACGGGGATTTCCAAGTCTCCACCCCATTGACGTCAATGG
GAGTTTGTTTTGGCACCAAAATCAACGGGACTTTCCAAAATGTCGTAACAACTCCGCCCCATTGACGCAA
ATGGGCGGTAGGCGTGTACGGTGGGAGGTCTATATAAGCAGCGCGTTTTGCCTGTACTGGGTCTCTCTGG
TTAGACCAGATCTGAGCCTGGGAGCTCTCTGGCTAACTAGGGAACCCACTGCTTAAGCCTCAATAAAGCT
TGCCTTGAGTGCTTCAAGTAGTGTGTGCCCGTCTGTTGTGTGACTCTGGTAACTAGAGATCCCTCAGACC
CTTTTAGTCAGTGTGGAAAATCTCTAGCAGTGGCGCCCGAACAGGGACTTGAAAGCGAAAGGGAAACCAG
AGGAGCTCTCTCGACGCAGGACTCGGCTTGCTGAAGCGCGCACGGCAAGAGGCGAGGGGCGGCGACTGGT
GAGTACGCCAAAAATTTTGACTAGCGGAGGCTAGAAGGAGAGAGATGGGTGCGAGAGCGTCAGTATTAAG
CGGGGGAGAATTAGATCGCGATGGGAAAAAATTCGGTTAAGGCCAGGGGGAAAGAAAAAATATAAATTAA
AACATATAGTATGGGCAAGCAGGGAGCTAGAACGATTCGCAGTTAATCCTGGCCTGTTAGAAACATCAGA
AGGCTGTAGACAAATACTGGGACAGCTACAACCATCCCTTCAGACAGGATCAGAAGAACTTAGATCATTA
TATAATACAGTAGCAACCCTCTATTGTGTGCATCAAAGGATAGAGATAAAAGACACCAAGGAAGCTTTAG
ACAAGATAGAGGAAGAGCAAAACAAAAGTAAGACCACCGCACAGCAAGCGGCCGGCCGCTGATCTTCAGA
CCTGGAGGAGGAGATATGAGGGACAATTGGAGAAGTGAATTATATAAATATAAAGTAGTAAAAATTGAAC
CATTAGGAGTAGCACCCACCAAGGCAAAGAGAAGAGTGGTGCAGAGAGAAAAAAGAGCAGTGGGAATAGG
AGCTTTGTTCCTTGGGTTCTTGGGAGCAGCAGGAAGCACTATGGGCGCAGCGTCAATGACGCTGACGGTA
CAGGCCAGACAATTATTGTCTGGTATAGTGCAGCAGCAGAACAATTTGCTGAGGGCTATTGAGGCGCAAC
AGCATCTGTTGCAACTCACAGTCTGGGGCATCAAGCAGCTCCAGGCAAGAATCCTGGCTGTGGAAAGATA
CCTAAAGGATCAACAGCTCCTGGGGATTTGGGGTTGCTCTGGAAAACTCATTTGCACCACTGCTGTGCCT
TGGAATGCTAGTTGGAGTAATAAATCTCTGGAACAGATTTGGAATCACACGACCTGGATGGAGTGGGACA
GAGAAATTAACAATTACACAAGCTTAATACACTCCTTAATTGAAGAATCGCAAAACCAGCAAGAAAAGAA
TGAACAAGAATTATTGGAATTAGATAAATGGGCAAGTTTGTGGAATTGGTTTAACATAACAAATTGGCTG
TGGTATATAAAATTATTCATAATGATAGTAGGAGGCTTGGTAGGTTTAAGAATAGTTTTTGCTGTACTTT
CTATAGTGAATAGAGTTAGGCAGGGATATTCACCATTATCGTTTCAGACCCACCTCCCAACCCCGAGGGG
ACCCGACAGGCCCGAAGGAATAGAAGAAGAAGGTGGAGAGAGAGACAGAGACAGATCCATTCGATTAGTG
AACGGATCGGCACTGCGTGCGCCAATTCTGCAGACAAATGGCAGTATTCATCCACAATTTTAAAAGAAAA
GGGGGGATTGGGGGGTACAGTGCAGGGGAAAGAATAGTAGACATAATAGCAACAGACATACAAACTAAAG
AATTACAAAAACAAATTACAAAAATTCAAAATTTTCGGGTTTATTACAGGGACAGCAGAGATCCAGTTTG
GTTAATTAACTGCAGCCCCGATAAAATAAAAGATTTTATTTAGTCTCCAGAAAAAGGGGGGAATGAAAGA
CCCCACCTGTAGGTTTGGCAAGCTAGCTGCAGTAACGCCATTTTGCAAGGCATGGAAAAATACCAAACCA
AGAATAGAGAAGTTCAGATCAAGGGCGGGTACATGAAAATAGCTAACGTTGGGCCAAACAGGATATCTGC
GGTGAGCAGTTTCGGCCCCGGCCCGGGGCCAAGAACAGATGGTCACCGCAGTTTCGGCCCCGGCCCGAGG
CCAAGAACAGATGGTCCCCAGATATGGCCCAACCCTCAGCAGTTTCTTAAGACCCATCAGATGTTTCCAG
GCTCCCCCAAGGACCTGAAATGACCCTGCGCCTTATTTGAATTAACCAATCAGCCTGCTTCTCGCTTCTG
TTCGCGCGCTTCTGCTTCCCGAGCTCTATAAAAGAGCTCACAACCCCTCACTCGGCGCGCCAGTCCTCCG
ACAGACTGAGTCGCCCGGGGGTCTAGAAGCGCTGGATCCGCCACC
[459 nt withheld, positions 3476-3934]
TGAGAATTCCGCCCCTCTCCCTCCCCCCCCCCTAACGTTACTGGCCGAAGCCGCTTGGAATAAGGCCGGT
GTGCGTTTGTCTATATGTTATTTTCCACCATATTGCCGTCTTTTGGCAATGTGAGGGCCCGGAAACCTGG
CCCTGTCTTCTTGACGAGCATTCCTAGGGGTCTTTCCCCTCTCGCCAAAGGAATGCAAGGTCTGTTGAAT
GTCGTGAAGGAAGCAGTTCCTCTGGAAGCTTCTTGAAGACAAACAACGTCTGTAGCGACCCTTTGCAGGC
AGCGGAACCCCCCACCTGGCGACAGGTGCCTCTGCGGCCAAAAGCCACGTGTATAAGATACACCTGCAAA
GGCGGCACAACCCCAGTGCCACGTTGTGAGTTGGATAGTTGTGGAAAGAGTCAAATGGCTCTCCTCAAGC
GTATTCAACAAGGGGCTGAAGGATGCCCAGAAGGTACCCCATTGTATGGGATCTGATCTGGGGCCTCGGT
GCACATGCTTTACATGTGTTTAGTCGAGGTTAAAAAACGTCTAGGCCCCCCGAACCACGGGGACGTGGTT
TTCCTTTGAAAAACACGATGATAACCGGTATGACCGAGTACAAGCCCACGGTGCGCCTCGCCACCCGCGA
CGACGTCCCCCGGGCCGTACGCACCCTCGCCGCCGCGTTCGCCGACTACCCCGCCACGCGCCACACCGTC
GACCCGGACCGCCACATCGAGCGGGTCACCGAGCTGCAAGAACTCTTCCTCACGCGCGTCGGGCTCGACA
TCGGCAAGGTGTGGGTCGCGGACGACGGCGCCGCGGTGGCGGTCTGGACCACGCCGGAGAGCGTCGAAGC
GGGGGCGGTGTTCGCCGAGATCGGCCCGCGCATGGCCGAGTTGAGCGGTTCCCGGCTGGCCGCGCAGCAA
CAGATGGAAGGCCTCCTGGCGCCGCACCGGCCCAAGGAGCCCGCGTGGTTCCTGGCCACCGTCGGCGTCT
CGCCCGACCACCAGGGCAAGGGTCTGGGCAGCGCCGTCGTGCTCCCCGGAGTGGAGGCGGCCGAGCGCGC
CGGGGTGCCCGCCTTCCTGGAGACCTCCGCGCCCCGCAACCTCCCCTTCTACGAGCGGCTCGGCTTCACC
GTCACCGCCGACGTCGAGGTGCCCGAAGGACCGCGCACCTGGTGCATGACCCGCAAGCCCGGTGCCTGAT
TAATCGCTAATCAACCTCTGGATTACAAAATTTGTGAAAGATTGACTGGTATTCTTAACTATGTTGCTCC
TTTTACGCTATGTGGATACGCTGCTTTAATGCCTTTGTATCATGCTATTGCTTCCCGTATGGCTTTCATT
TTCTCCTCCTTGTATAAATCCTGGTTGCTGTCTCTTTATGAGGAGTTGTGGCCCGTTGTCAGGCAACGTG
GCGTGGTGTGCACTGTGTTTGCTGACGCAACCCCCACTGGTTGGGGCATTGCCACCACCTGTCAGCTCCT
TTCCGGGACTTTCGCTTTCCCCCTCCCTATTGCCACGGCGGAACTCATCGCCGCCTGCCTTGCCCGCTGC
TGGACAGGGGCTCGGCTGTTGGGCACTGACAATTCCGTGGTGTTGTCGGGGAAGCTGACGTCCTTTCCAT
GGCTGCTCGCCTGTGTTGCCACCTGGATTCTGCGCGGGACGTCCTTCTGCTACGTCCCTTCGGCCCTCAA
TCCAGCGGACCTTCCTTCCCGCGGCCTGCTGCCGGCTCTGCGGCCTCTTCCGCGTCTTCGCCTTCGCCCT
CAGACGAGTCGGATCTCCCTTTGGGCCGCCTCCCCGCTTAATCGCGTCGAGACCTAGAAAAACATGGAGC
AATCACAAGTAGCAATACAGCAGCTACCAATGCTGATTGTGCCTGGCTAGAAGCACAAGAGGAGGAGGAG
GTGGGTTTTCCAGTCACACCTCAGGTACCTTTAAGACCAATGACTTACAAGGCAGCTGTAGATCTTAGCC
ACTTTTTAAAAGAAAAGGGGGGACTGGAAGGGCTAATTCACTCCCAACGAAGACAAGATATCCTTGATCT
GTGGATCTACCACACACAAGGCTACTTCCCTGATTGGCAGAACTACACACCAGGGCCAGGGATCAGATAT
CCACTGACCTTTGGATGGTGCTACAAGCTAGTACCAGTTGAGCAAGAGAAGGTAGAAGAAGCCAATGAAG
GAGAGAACACCCGCTTGTTACACCCTGTGAGCCTGCATGGGATGGATGACCCGGAGAGAGAAGTATTAGA
GTGGAGGTTTGACAGCCGCCTAGCATTTCATCACATGGCCCGAGAGCTGCATCCGGACTGTACTGGGTCT
CTCTGGTTAGACCAGATCTGAGCCTGGGAGCTCTCTGGCTAACTAGGGAACCCACTGCTTAAGCCTCAAT
AAAGCTTGCCTTGAGTGCTTCAAGTAGTGTGTGCCCGTCTGTTGTGTGACTCTGGTAACTAGAGATCCCT
CAGACCCTTTTAGTCAGTGTGGAAAATCTCTAGCAGGGCCCGTTTCATGTGAGCAAAAGGCCAGCAAAAG
GCCAGGAACCGTAAAAAGGCCGCGTTGCTGGCGTTTTTCCATAGGCTCCGCCCCCCTGACGAGCATCACA
AAAATCGACGCTCAAGTCAGAGGTGGCGAAACCCGACAGGACTATAAAGATACCAGGCGTTTCCCCCTGG
AAGCTCCCTCGTGCGCTCTCCTGTTCCGACCCTGCCGCTTACCGGATACCTGTCCGCCTTTCTCCCTTCG
GGAAGCGTGGCGCTTTCTCATAGCTCACGCTGTAGGTATCTCAGTTCGGTGTAGGTCGTTCGCTCCAAGC
TGGGCTGTGTGCACGAACCCCCCGTTCAGCCCGACCGCTGCGCCTTATCCGGTAACTATCGTCTTGAGTC
CAACCCGGTAAGACACGACTTATCGCCACTGGCAGCAGCCACTGGTAACAGGATTAGCAGAGCGAGGTAT
GTAGGCGGTGCTACAGAGTTCTTGAAGTGGTGGCCTAACTACGGCTACACTAGAAGAACAGTATTTGGTA
TCTGCGCTCTGCTGAAGCCAGTTACCTTCGGAAAAAGAGTTGGTAGCTCTTGATCCGGCAAACAAACCAC
CGCTGGTAGCGGTGGTTTTTTTGTTTGCAAGCAGCAGATTACGCGCAGAAAAAAAGGATCTCAAGAAGAT
CCTTTGATCTTTTCTACGGGGTCTGACGCTCAGTGGAACGAAAACTCACGTTAAGGGATTTTGGTCATGA
GATTATCAAAAAGGATCTTCACCTAGATCCTTTTAAATTAAAAATGAAGTTTTAAATCAATCTAAAGTAT
ATATGAGTAAACTTGGTCTGACAGTTACCAATGCTTAATCAGTGAGGCACCTATCTCAGCGATCTGTCTA
TTTCGTTCATCCATAGTTGCCTGACTCCCCGTCGTGTAGATAACTACGATACGGGAGGGCTTACCATCTG
GCCCCAGTGCTGCAATGATACCGCGAGACCCACGCTCACCGGCTCCAGATTTATCAGCAATAAACCAGCC
AGCCGGAAGGGCCGAGCGCAGAAGTGGTCCTGCAACTTTATCCGCCTCCATCCAGTCTATTAATTGTTGC
CGGGAAGCTAGAGTAAGTAGTTCGCCAGTTAATAGTTTGCGCAACGTTGTTGCCATTGCTACAGGCATCG
TGGTGTCACGCTCGTCGTTTGGTATGGCTTCATTCAGCTCCGGTTCCCAACGATCAAGGCGAGTTACATG
ATCCCCCATGTTGTGCAAAAAAGCGGTTAGCTCCTTCGGTCCTCCGATCGTTGTCAGAAGTAAGTTGGCC
GCAGTGTTATCACTCATGGTTATGGCAGCACTGCATAATTCTCTTACTGTCATGCCATCCGTAAGATGCT
TTTCTGTGACTGGTGAGTACTCAACCAAGTCATTCTGAGAATAGTGTATGCGGCGACCGAGTTGCTCTTG
CCCGGCGTCAATACGGGATAATACCGCGCCACATAGCAGAACTTTAAAAGTGCTCATCATTGGAAAACGT
TCTTCGGGGCGAAAACTCTCAAGGATCTTACCGCTGTTGAGATCCAGTTCGATGTAACCCACTCGTGCAC
CCAACTGATCTTCAGCATCTTTTACTTTCACCAGCGTTTCTGGGTGAGCAAAAACAGGAAGGCAAAATGC
CGCAAAAAAGGGAATAAGGGCGACACGGAAATGTTGAATACTCATACTCTTCCTTTTTCAATATTATTGA
AGCATTTATCAGGGTTATTGTCTCATGAGCGGATACATATTTGAATGTATTTAGAAAAATAAACAAATAG
GGGTTCCGCGCACATTTCCCCGAAAAGTGCCACCTGAC
