>Addgene plasmid #74169 | pAIP hIL4 co | addgene partial sequence | sequence record 147910 | pHR-SIN-F 5'-CCAAGGACCTGAAATGACCC-3'
ACCAATCAGCCTGCTTCTCGCTTCTGTTCGCGCGCTTCTGCTTCCCGAGCTCTATAAAAGAGCTCACAAC
CCCTCACTCGGCGCGCCAGTCCTCCGACAGACTGAGTCGCCCGGGGGTCTAGAAGCGCTGGATCCGCCAC
C
[459 nt withheld, positions 142-600]
TGAGAATTCCGCCCC
