>Addgene plasmid #74169 | pAIP hIL4 co | addgene partial sequence | sequence record 148571 | WPRE-R 5'-CATAGCGTAAAAGGAGCAACA-3'
GTCAATCTTTCACAAATTTTGTAATCCAGAGGTTGATTAGCGATTAATCAGGCACCGGGCTTGCGGGTCA
TGCACCAGGTGCGCGGTCCTTCGGGCACCTCGACGTCGGCGGTGACGGTGAAGCCGAGCCGCTCGTAGAA
GGGGAGGTTGCGGGGCGCGGAGGTCTCCAGGAAGGCGGGCACCCCGGCGCGCTCGGCCGCCTCCACTCCG
GGGAGCACGACGGCGCTGCCCAGACCCTTGCCCTGGTGGTCGGGCGAGACGCCGACGGTGGCCAGGAACC
ACGCGGGCTCCTTGGGCCGGTGCGGCGCCAGGAGGCCTTCCATCTGTTGCTGCGCGGCCAGCCGGGAACC
GCTCAACTCGGCCATGCGCGGGCCGATCTCGGCGAACACCGCCCCCGCTTCGACGCTCTCCGGCGTGGTC
CAGACCGCCACCGCGGCGCCGTCGTCCGCGACCCACACCTTGCCGATGTCGAGCCCGACGCGCGTGAGGA
AGAGTTCTTGCAGCTCGGTGACCCGCTCGATGTGGCGGTCCGGATCGACGGTGTGGCGCGTGGCGGGGTA
GTCGGCGAACGCGGCGGCGAGGGTGCGTACGGCCCTGGGGACGTCGTCGCGGGTGGCGAGGCGCACCGTG
GGCTTGTACTCGGTCATACCGGTTATCATCGTGTTTTTCAAAGGAAAACCACGTCCCCGTGGTTCGGGGG
GCCTAGACGTTTTTTTAACCTCGACTAAACACATGTAAAGCATGTGCACCGAGGCCCCAGATCAGATCCC
ATACAATGGGGTACCTTCTGGGCATCCTTCAGCCCCTTGTTGAATACGCTTGAGGAGAGCCATTTGACTC
TTTCCACAACTATCCAACTCACAACGTGGCACTGGGGTTGTGCCGCCTTTGCAGGTGTATCTTATACACG
TGGCTTTTGGCCGCAGAGGCACCTGTCGCCAGGTGGGG
